>Addgene plasmid #160420 | pJH75_pCMV_hyCal9 | addgene full sequence | sequence record 316174 | Addgene NGS Result
GACATTGATTATTGACTAGTTATTAATAGTAATCAATTACGGGGTCATTAGTTCATAGCCCATATATGGA
GTTCCGCGTTACATAACTTACGGTAAATGGCCCGCCTGGCTGACCGCCCAACGACCCCCGCCCATTGACG
TCAATAATGACGTATGTTCCCATAGTAACGCCAATAGGGACTTTCCATTGACGTCAATGGGTGGAGTATT
TACGGTAAACTGCCCACTTGGCAGTACATCAAGTGTATCATATGCCAAGTACGCCCCCTATTGACGTCAA
TGACGGTAAATGGCCCGCCTGGCATTATGCCCAGTACATGACCTTATGGGACTTTCCTACTTGGCAGTAC
ATCTACGTATTAGTCATCGCTATTACCATGGTGATGCGGTTTTGGCAGTACATCAATGGGCGTGGATAGC
GGTTTGACTCACGGGGATTTCCAAGTCTCCACCCCATTGACGTCAATGGGAGTTTGTTTTGGCACCAAAA
TCAACGGGACTTTCCAAAATGTCGTAACAACTCCGCCCCATTGACGCAAATGGGCGGTAGGCGTGTACGG
TGGGAGGTCTATATAAGCAGAGCTCTCTGGCTAACTAGAGAACCCACTGCTTACTGGCTTATCGAAATTA
ATACGACTCACTATAGGGAGACCCAAGCTTGGTACCGAGCTCGGATCCACTAGTAACGGCCGCCAGTGTG
CTGGAATTGATTAATACAAGTTTGTACAAAAAAGCAGGCTTAGCTAGCGCCACCATGAGCGAGGAAGATG
AGAAGAAAATTAAGAGCCCACATGAACAGAGAAATGATAGAGTGAAAGAACACGTGGCTCATCTGATTAA
GAATGTGAGCTTCCATGGACTGAGCTATGTGGCTGATAAAAGAAACAACTACTTCAGAAGAGCTATTTGG
TTCCTGATCACCGTGGGAGCCTTCATCTATGCTGTGGAAAAGGTGTATGAGTCTACCGTGAATTACTTTA
GCTATCCATTCAAGACAGCTAGAATGAAAATCTATGTGAATGAACTGAACTTCCCAGCTGTGAGCTTCTG
CAATCTGAACGATTTTCTGTTTTCTAAGCTGAATGGAACCAAACTGGATGAAAGCATCCTGTACCCAGAT
GATCCAGAGAAAAACAATGTGTCTGAAATTGAGATTTCCAATATCACATCTGACGCTACAATCAGACTGG
ATCAGATGCTGGTGGATTGCGAATTCGAGGGAAAAAAGTGTACACACGAGAATTTCACCGATTTCTGGAC
CATGCAGGGAGAGCTGTGCTTCACATTCAATAGCGGAAAAAATTCTCACTCTCTGCTGAAGGTGTCTGGA
GTGGGAGTGCTGAGATCTCTGAAGCTGACCATTAACGTGCAGCATTATGAGTATTACAGAGATGAGATGG
CCGGAGGAATTCACCTGATGATTCATGGACAGGATGAAGAGCCAGTGAAAATGCAGGGACAGATCGTGTC
TCCAGGATATTCTTTCTATGTGAAGGTGGAAAAGAAGACCATCATGAACCTGGAGAAACCATATAAGACA
GAGTGCGGAACCGTGAAACTGAAATATTTTGATAGATACTCCATGCACACATGCTGGCTGGAGCAGCTGA
CCGATTATGTGAATAAGATGTGCCACTGCAAGGACTTCTTCATGCCAGGAAATATTCCATATTGTTCTCT
GCCAGAACTGCAGAACTGTACCTGGATTGAGTGGGCTAAATTCAATAAGGATAAAATGTACAAGTGCCCA
CTGCCATGTAAGATTGACCTGTACGGAGTGTCTCTGTCTAGAGCCCTGTTCCCAACCACACAGTATAGCT
CTATCCTGGCCGAGCAGTTCAGAAAACAGCCACATGTGCTGTCTATCGTGCACAACATTACAGATGAGCT
GCTGTTCATGAGAGATAACCTGCTGAGATTCATTATCTATTACGATGATCTGAGCTATGAGGTGCTGGAA
CAGAAACCATCTTATGAGACACTGGTGTGGCTGGGAGACATTGGAGGACAGATCGGACTGTTTATCGGAG
CCGGAGTGATGAGCTACTTCGAGTTCCTGGATTGCCTGGCCATCGTGATCTACACCAGATTTTTCCAGAA
GTTCACAAGCAGCTGAGGATCCACCCAGCTTTCTTGTACAAAGTGGTCCTCGAGCATGCATCTAGAGGGC
CCTATTCTATAGTGTCACCTAAATGCTAGAGCTCGCTGATCAGCCTCGACTGTGCCTTCTAGTTGCCAGC
CATCTGTTGTTTGCCCCTCCCCCGTGCCTTCCTTGACCCTGGAAGGTGCCACTCCCACTGTCCTTTCCTA
ATAAAATGAGGAAATTGCATCGCATTGTCTGAGTAGGTGTCATTCTATTCTGGGGGGTGGGGTGGGGCAG
GACAGCAAGGGGGAGGATTGGGAAGACAATAGCAGGCATGCTGGGGATGCGGTGGGCTCTATGGCTTCTG
AGGCGGAAAGAACCAGCTGGGGCTCTAGGGGGTATCCCC
[124 nt withheld, positions 2490-2613]
C
[91 nt withheld, positions 2615-2705]
A
[49 nt withheld, positions 2707-2755]
CCTTTGACGTTGGAGTCCACGTTCTTT
[37 nt withheld, positions 2783-2819]
ACCCTATCTCGGTCTATTCTTTTGATTTATAAGGGATTTTGCCGATTTCGGCCTATTGGTTAAAAAATGA
GCTGATTTAACAAAAATTTAACGCGAATTAATTCTGTGGAATGTGTGTCAGTTAGGGTGTGGAAAGTCCC
CAGGCTCCCCAGCAGGCAGAAGTATGCAAAGCATGCATCTCAATTAGTCAGCAACCAGGTGTGGAAAGTC
CCCAGGCTCCCCAGCAGGCAGAAGTATGCAAAGCATGCATCTCAATTAGTCAGCAACCATAGTCCCGCCC
CTAACTCCGCCCATCCCGCCCCTAACTCCGCCCAGTTCCGCCCATTCTCCGCCCCATGGCTGACTAATTT
TTTTTATTTATGCAGAGGCCGAGGCCGCCTCTGCCTCTGAGCTATTCCAGAAGTAGTGAGGAGGCTTTTT
TGGAGGCCTAGGCTTTTGCAAAAAGCTCCCGGGAGCTTGTATATCCATTTTCGGATCTGATCAAGAGACA
GGATGAGGATCGTTTCGCATGATTGAACAAGATGGATTGCACGCAGGTTCTCCGGCCGCTTGGGTGGAGA
GGCTATTCGGCTATGACTGGGCACAACAGACAATCGGCTGCTCTGATGCCGCCGTGTTCCGGCTGTCAGC
GCAGGGGCGCCCGGTTCTTTTTGTCAAGACCGACCTGTCCGGTGCCCTGAATGAACTGCAGGACGAGGCA
GCGCGGCTATCGTGGCTGGCCACGACGGGCGTTCCTTGCGCAGCTGTGCTCGACGTTGTCACTGAAGCGG
GAAGGGACTGGCTGCTATTGGGCGAAGTGCCGGGGCAGGATCTCCTGTCATCTCACCTTGCTCCTGCCGA
GAAAGTATCCATCATGGCTGATGCAATGCGGCGGCTGCATACGCTTGATCCGGCTACCTGCCCATTCGAC
CACCAAGCGAAACATCGCATCGAGCGAGCACGTACTCGGATGGAAGCCGGTCTTGTCGATCAGGATGATC
TGGACGAAGAGCATCAGGGGCTCGCGCCAGCCGAACTGTTCGCCAGGCTCAAGGCGCGCATGCCCGACGG
CGAGGATCTCGTCGTGACCCATGGCGATGCCTGCTTGCCGAATATCATGGTGGAAAATGGCCGCTTTTCT
GGATTCATCGACTGTGGCCGGCTGGGTGTGGCGGACCGCTATCAGGACATAGCGTTGGCTACCCGTGATA
TTGCTGAAGAGCTTGGCGGCGAATGGGCTGACCGCTTCCTCGTGCTTTACGGTATCGCCGCTCCCGATTC
GCAGCGCATCGCCTTCTATCGCCTTCTTGACGAGTTCTTCTGAGCGGGACTCTGGGGTTCGAAATGACCG
ACCAAGCGACGCCCAACCTGCCATCACGAGATTTCGATTCCACCGCCGCCTTCTATGAAAGGTTGGGCTT
CGGAATCGTTTTCCGGGACGCCGGCTGGATGATCCTCCAGCGCGGGGATCTCATGCTGGAGTTCTTCGCC
CACCCCAACTTGTTTATTGCAGCTTATAATGGTTACAAATAAAGCAATAGCATCACAAATTTCACAAATA
AAGCATTTTTTTCACTGCATTCTAGTTGTGGTTTGTCCAAACTCATCAATGTATCTTATCATGTCTGTAT
ACCGTCGACCTCTAGCTAGAGCTTGGCGTAATCATGGTCATAGCTGTTTCCTGTGTGAAATTGTTATCCG
CTCACAATTCCACACAACATACGAGCCGGAAGCATAAAGTGTAAAGCCTGGGGTGCCTAATGAGTGAGCT
AACTCACATTAATTGCGTTGCGCTCACTGCCCGCTTTCCAGTCGGGAAACCTGTCGTGCCAGCTGCATTA
ATGAATCGGCCAACGCGCGGGGAGAGGCGGTTTGCGTATTGGGCGCTCTTCCGCTTCCTCGCTCACTGAC
TCGCTGCGCTCGGTCGTTCGGCTGCGGCGAGCGGTATCAGCTCACTCAAAGGCGGTAATACGGTTATCCA
CAGAATCAGGGGATAACGCAGGAAAGAACATGTGAGCAAAAGGCCAGCAAAAGGCCAGGAACCGTAAAAA
GGCCGCGTTGCTGGCGTTTTTCCATAGGCTCCGCCCCCCTGACGAGCATCACAAAAATCGACGCTCAAGT
CAGAGGTGGCGAAACCCGACAGGACTATAAAGATACCAGGCGTTTCCCCCTGGAAGCTCCCTCGTGCGCT
CTCCTGTTCCGACCCTGCCGCTTACCGGATACCTGTCCGCCTTTCTCCCTTCGGGAAGCGTGGCGCTTTC
TCATAGCTCACGCTGTAGGTATCTCAGTTCGGTGTAGGTCGTTCGCTCCAAGCTGGGCTGTGTGCACGAA
CCCCCCGTTCAGCCCGACCGCTGCGCCTTATCCGGTAACTATCGTCTTGAGTCCAACCCGGTAAGACACG
ACTTATCGCCACTGGCAGCAGCCACTGGTAACAGGATTAGCAGAGCGAGGTATGTAGGCGGTGCTACAGA
GTTCTTGAAGTGGTGGCCTAACTACGGCTACACTAGAAGAACAGTATTTGGTATCTGCGCTCTGCTGAAG
CCAGTTACCTTCGGAAAAAGAGTTGGTAGCTCTTGATCCGGCAAACAAACCACCGCTGGTAGCGGTGGTT
TTTTTGTTTGCAAGCAGCAGATTACGCGCAGAAAAAAAGGATCTCAAGAAGATCCTTTGATCTTTTCTAC
GGGGTCTGACGCTCAGTGGAACGAAAACTCACGTTAAGGGATTTTGGTCATGAGATTATCAAAAAGGATC
TTCACCTAGATCCTTTTAAATTAAAAATGAAGTTTTAAATCAATCTAAAGTATATATGAGTAAACTTGGT
CTGACAGTTACCAATGCTTAATCAGTGAGGCACCTATCTCAGCGATCTGTCTATTTCGTTCATCCATAGT
TGCCTGACTCCCCGTCGTGTAGATAACTACGATACGGGAGGGCTTACCATCTGGCCCCAGTGCTGCAATG
ATACCGCGAGACCCACGCTCACCGGCTCCAGATTTATCAGCAATAAACCAGCCAGCCGGAAGGGCCGAGC
GCAGAAGTGGTCCTGCAACTTTATCCGCCTCCATCCAGTCTATTAATTGTTGCCGGGAAGCTAGAGTAAG
TAGTTCGCCAGTTAATAGTTTGCGCAACGTTGTTGCCATTGCTACAGGCATCGTGGTGTCACGCTCGTCG
TTTGGTATGGCTTCATTCAGCTCCGGTTCCCAACGATCAAGGCGAGTTACATGATCCCCCATGTTGTGCA
AAAAAGCGGTTAGCTCCTTCGGTCCTCCGATCGTTGTCAGAAGTAAGTTGGCCGCAGTGTTATCACTCAT
GGTTATGGCAGCACTGCATAATTCTCTTACTGTCATGCCATCCGTAAGATGCTTTTCTGTGACTGGTGAG
TACTCAACCAAGTCATTCTGAGAATAGTGTATGCGGCGACCGAGTTGCTCTTGCCCGGCGTCAATACGGG
ATAATACCGCGCCACATAGCAGAACTTTAAAAGTGCTCATCATTGGAAAACGTTCTTCGGGGCGAAAACT
CTCAAGGATCTTACCGCTGTTGAGATCCAGTTCGATGTAACCCACTCGTGCACCCAACTGATCTTCAGCA
TCTTTTACTTTCACCAGCGTTTCTGGGTGAGCAAAAACAGGAAGGCAAAATGCCGCAAAAAAGGGAATAA
GGGCGACACGGAAATGTTGAATACTCATACTCTTCCTTTTTCAATATTATTGAAGCATTTATCAGGGTTA
TTGTCTCATGAGCGGATACATATTTGAATGTATTTAGAAAAATAAACAAATAGGGGTTCCGCGCACATTT
CCCCGAAAAGTGCCACCTGACGTCGACGGATCGGGAGATCTCCCGATCCCCTATGGTGCACTCTCAGTAC
AATCTGCTCTGATGCCGCATAGTTAAGCCAGTATCTGCTCCCTGCTTGTGTGTTGGAGGTCGCTGAGTAG
TGCGCGAGCAAAATTTAAGCTACAACAAGGCAAGGCTTGACCGACAATTGCATGAAGAATCTGCTTAGGG
TTAGGCGTTTTGCGCTGCTTCGCGATGTACGGGCCAGATATACGCGTT
Features (pLannotate 1.2.2; 22 found; start..end, strand, type, name):
      1..380     +  enhancer       CMV enhancer: human cytomegalovirus immediate early enhancer
    381..584     +  promoter       CMV promoter: human cytomegalovirus (CMV) immediate early promoter
    580..613     +  LTR            5' LTR (truncated) (fragment): truncated 5' long terminal repeat (LTR) from HIV-1
    629..647     +  promoter       T7 promoter: promoter for bacteriophage T7 RNA polymerase
    716..740     +  protein_bind   attB1: mutant version of attB; recombination site for the Gateway® BP reaction BP Clonase™
   2123..2147    -  protein_bind   attB2: mutant version of attB; recombination site for the Gateway® BP reaction BP Clonase™
   2176..2194    -  promoter       SP6 promoter: promoter for bacteriophage SP6 RNA polymerase
   2220..2444    +  polyA_signal   bGH poly(A) signal: bovine growth hormone polyadenylation signal
   2448..2469    +  promoter       SV40 promoter (fragment): SV40 enhancer and early promoter
   2490..2918    +  rep_origin     f1 ori (sequence partly withheld): f1 bacteriophage origin of replication; arrow indicates direction of (+) strand synthesis
   2932..3261    +  promoter       SV40 promoter: SV40 enhancer and early promoter
   3328..4119    +  CDS            neo: KKA2_KLEPN - Also known as kan, nptII. Experimental evidence at protein level: Swiss-Prot protein existence level 1. Resistance to kanamycin, neomycin, paromomycin, ribostamycin, butirosin and gentamicin B. From Klebsiella pneumoniae.
   4143..4301    +  CDS            ble (fragment): BLE_KLEPN - Experimental evidence at protein level: Swiss-Prot protein existence level 1. Binding protein with a strong affinity to the bleomycin family of antibiotics. Binds to CL990; an antimitotic-antibiotic compound. From Klebsiella pneumoniae.
   4296..4417    +  polyA_signal   SV40 poly(A) signal: SV40 polyadenylation signal
   4490..4506    -  protein_bind   lac operator: The lac repressor binds to the lac operator to inhibit transcription in E. coli. This inhibition can be relieved by adding lactose or isopropyl-β-D-thiogalactopyranoside (IPTG). lac repressor encoded by lacI
   4514..4544    -  promoter       lac promoter: promoter for the E. coli lac operon
   4559..4580    -  protein_bind   CAP binding site: CAP binding activates transcription in the presence of cAMP. E. coli catabolite activator protein
   4593..4685    -  CDS            lacI (fragment): lac repressor; lacI; The lac repressor binds to the lac operator to inhibit transcription in E. coli. This inhibition can be relieved by adding lactose or isopropyl-β-D-thiogalactopyranoside (IPTG).
   4868..5456    -  rep_origin     ori: high-copy-number ColE1/pMB1/pBR322/pUC origin of replication
   5627..6487    -  CDS            AmpR: β-lactamase; bla; confers resistance to ampicillin, carbenicillin, and related antibiotics
   6488..6592    -  promoter       AmpR promoter: bla
   6651..6703    -  misc_feature   bom (fragment): basis of mobility region from pBR322
