[The description below was written by a language model from this plasmid's Addgene catalogue record and pLannotate feature annotations shown in this document.]
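Description:
pJH75_pCMV_hyCal9 is a mammalian expression plasmid of about 6.9 kb built on the pEZY3 backbone, a Gateway-compatible vector. It is propagated in E. coli through a high-copy ColE1/pUC-type origin and selected with ampicillin via the β-lactamase gene and its native promoter. An f1 phage origin is also present. The remaining bacterial annotations are lac promoter/operator elements, a short lacI fragment and a bom fragment, and they look like backbone remnants rather than functional parts of the design. For selection in mammalian cells, the backbone carries a neomycin/kanamycin phosphotransferase gene driven by the SV40 enhancer/early promoter and terminated by an SV40 polyadenylation signal, which would normally allow G418 selection of stable transfectants. A short ble fragment follows the neo gene.

The payload is a synthetic coding sequence named hyCal9 (alternative name hyNaC9), described as one component of the HyCal system. It was obtained by gene synthesis and inserted by Gibson assembly. The feature table does not annotate the coding sequence itself. By position, the insert should lie in the roughly 1.4 kb unannotated interval between the attB1 and attB2 Gateway sites. That interval sits downstream of the human cytomegalovirus immediate early enhancer and promoter and upstream of the bovine growth hormone polyadenylation signal, forming a standard constitutive expression cassette. T7 and SP6 phage promoters flank the insert region and could serve for in vitro transcription or as sequencing primer sites. No epitope tags or reporters are annotated. According to the record, the plasmid expresses this HyCal component in mammalian cells, and the associated work concerns a genetically encoded tool for reconstituting synthetic modulatory neurotransmission between neurons.
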