Addgene plasmid #160420: pJH75_pCMV_hyCal9
Purpose: CMV promoter driving HyCal component (HyNaC9)
Depositing lab: Daniel Colón-Ramos. Depositing organization: Yale University. Publication: A genetically encoded tool for reconstituting synthetic modulatory neurotransmission and reconnect neural circuits in vivo. Hawk JD, Wisdom EM, Sengupta T, Kashlan ZD, Colon-Ramos DA. Nat Commun. 2021 Aug 9;12(1):4795. doi: 10.1038/s41467-021-24690-9. PubMed 34373460.
Backbone
  Vector backbone: pEZY3
  Vector type: Mammalian Expression
Growth in bacteria
  Bacterial resistance: Ampicillin, 100 μg/mL
  Growth temperature: 37°C
  Growth strain: DH5alpha
  Copy number: High Copy
Gene/Insert
  Gene/Insert name: pEZY3 CMV-hyCal9 (alt name: hyNaC9)
  Species: Synthetic
  Promoter: CMV
  Cloning method: Gibson Cloning
Resource information
  A portion of this plasmid was derived from a plasmid made by: Synthesis
Terms and licenses: Academic/Nonprofit Terms; Industry Terms: Not Available to Industry
How to cite: pJH75_pCMV_hyCal9 was a gift from Daniel Colón-Ramos (Addgene plasmid # 160420 ; http://n2t.net/addgene:160420 ; RRID:Addgene_160420)
